>Addgene plasmid #194706 | pAP27 | addgene full sequence | sequence record 383628 | Addgene NGS Result
AGCGGTTAGCTCCTTCGGTCCTCCGATCGTTGTCAGAAGTAAGTTGGCCGCAGTGTTATCACTCATGGTT
ATGGCAGCACTGCATAATTCTCTTACTGTCATGCCATCCGTAAGATGCTTTTCTGTGACTGGTGAGTACT
CAACCAAGTCATTCTGAGAATAGTGTATGCGGCGACCGAGTTGCTCTTGCCCGGCGTCAATACGGGATAA
TACCGCGCCACATAGCAGAACTTTAAAAGTGCTCATCATTGGAAAACGTTCTTCGGGGCGAAAACTCTCA
AGGATCTTACCGCTGTTGAGATCCAGTTCGATGTAACCCACTCGTGCACCCAACTGATCTTCAGCATCTT
TTACTTTCACCAGCGTTTCTGGGTGAGCAAAAACAGGAAGGCAAAATGCCGCAAAAAAGGGAATAAGGGC
GACACGGAAATGTTGAATACTCATACTCTTCCTTTTTCAATATTATTGAAGCATTTATCAGGGTTATTGT
CTCATGAGCGGATACATATTTGAATGTATTTAGAAAAATAAACAAATAGGGGTTCCGCGCACATTTCCCC
GAAAAGTGCCACCTGACGTCTAAGAAACCATTATTATCATGACATTAACCTATAAAAATAGGCGTATCAC
GAGGCCCTTTCGTCTCGCGCGTTTCGGTGATGACGGTGAAAACCTCTGACACATGCAGCTCCCGGAGACG
GTCACAGCTTGTCTGTAAGCGGATGCCGGGAGCAGACAAGCCCGTCAGGGCGCGTCAGCGGGTGTTGGCG
GGTGTCGGGGCTGGCTTAACTATGCGGCATCAGAGCAGATTGTACTGAGAGTGCACCATATGCGGTGTGA
AATACCGCACAGATGCGTAAGGAGAAAATACCGCATCAGGCGCCATTCGCCATTCAGGCTGCGCAACTGT
TGGGAAGGGCGATCGGTGCGGGCCTCTTCGCTATTACGCCAGCTGGCGAAAGGGGGATGTGCTGCAAGGC
GATTAAGTTGGGTAACGCCAGGGTTTTCCCAGTCACGACGTTGTAAAACGACGGCCAGTGAATTCGAGCT
CGGTACCCGGGGATCTCTAGCGGACCTTCAGGTAGTTCGAGCGACTACAAGGACCACGACGGGGATTATA
AAGATCATGATATAGATTATAAAGATGATGATGATAAAGTCTCCAAAGGGGAGGAAGACAACATGGCGTC
CCTCCCAGCGACGCACGAACTCCATATCTTTGGGTCCATAAACGGTGTCGATTTCGACATGGTAGGACAA
GGGACCGGAAATCCAAATGATGGATATGAGGAGCTAAACCTCAAGAGTACCAAGGGGGACCTCCAATTTT
CCCCATGGATACTCGTCCCCCATATCGGGTACGGATTCCATCAATACCTACCATATCCAGATGGGATGTC
CCCATTTCAAGCGGCCATGGTAGACGGAAGTGGATACCAAGTACATCGTACGATGCAATTTGAGGACGGG
GCCTCCCTAACCGTCAACTATCGTTACACGTACGAGGGAAGTCACATCAAAGGAGAGGCGCAAGTCAAAG
GAACTGGATTTCCAGCCGATGGACCAGTCATGACGAATTCCCTAACCGCCGCCGATTGGTGTCGTAGTAA
AAAGACGTACCCAAATGACAAGACCATAATCTCCACGTTCAAGTGGTCCTATACCACCGGGAACGGAAAG
CGGTACCGTAGTACGGCCCGGACGACGTACACGTTCGCCAAGCCCATGGCCGCTAATTACCTGAAGAATC
AGCCAATGTATGTCTTCCGTAAAACCGAGCTAAAGCACTCCAAAACCGAGCTAAACTTCAAGGAATGGCA
AAAGGCGTTCACGGACGTAATGGGAATGGACGAACTCTACAAGTACCCATATGATGTCCCGGATTACGCT
AGCTCTGGTCCAAGTGGATCAAGCTCGGATCCTCTAGAGTCGACCTGCAGGCATGCAAGCTTGGCGTAAT
CATGGTCATAGCTGTTTCCTGTGTGAAATTGTTATCCGCTCACAATTCCACACAACATACGAGCCGGAAG
CATAAAGTGTAAAGCCTGGGGTGCCTAATGAGTGAGCTAACTCACATTAATTGCGTTGCGCTCACTGCCC
GCTTTCCAGTCGGGAAACCTGTCGTGCCAGCTGCATTAATGAATCGGCCAACGCGCGGGGAGAGGCGGTT
TGCGTATTGGGCGCTCTTCCGCTTCCTCGCTCACTGACTCGCTGCGCTCGGTCGTTCGGCTGCGGCGAGC
GGTATCAGCTCACTCAAAGGCGGTAATACGGTTATCCACAGAATCAGGGGATAACGCAGGAAAGAACATG
TGAGCAAAAGGCCAGCAAAAGGCCAGGAACCGTAAAAAGGCCGCGTTGCTGGCGTTTTTCCATAGGCTCC
GCCCCCCTGACGAGCATCACAAAAATCGACGCTCAAGTCAGAGGTGGCGAAACCCGACAGGACTATAAAG
ATACCAGGCGTTTCCCCCTGGAAGCTCCCTCGTGCGCTCTCCTGTTCCGACCCTGCCGCTTACCGGATAC
CTGTCCGCCTTTCTCCCTTCGGGAAGCGTGGCGCTTTCTCATAGCTCACGCTGTAGGTATCTCAGTTCGG
TGTAGGTCGTTCGCTCCAAGCTGGGCTGTGTGCACGAACCCCCCGTTCAGCCCGACCGCTGCGCCTTATC
CGGTAACTATCGTCTTGAGTCCAACCCGGTAAGACACGACTTATCGCCACTGGCAGCAGCCACTGGTAAC
AGGATTAGCAGAGCGAGGTATGTAGGCGGTGCTACAGAGTTCTTGAAGTGGTGGCCTAACTACGGCTACA
CTAGAAGAACAGTATTTGGTATCTGCGCTCTGCTGAAGCCAGTTACCTTCGGAAAAAGAGTTGGTAGCTC
TTGATCCGGCAAACAAACCACCGCTGGTAGCGGTGGTTTTTTTGTTTGCAAGCAGCAGATTACGCGCAGA
AAAAAAGGATCTCAAGAAGATCCTTTGATCTTTTCTACGGGGTCTGACGCTCAGTGGAACGAAAACTCAC
GTTAAGGGATTTTGGTCATGAGATTATCAAAAAGGATCTTCACCTAGATCCTTTTAAATTAAAAATGAAG
TTTTAAATCAATCTAAAGTATATATGAGTAAACTTGGTCTGACAGTTACCAATGCTTAATCAGTGAGGCA
CCTATCTCAGCGATCTGTCTATTTCGTTCATCCATAGTTGCCTGACTCCCCGTCGTGTAGATAACTACGA
TACGGGAGGGCTTACCATCTGGCCCCAGTGCTGCAATGATACCGCGAGACCCACGCTCACCGGCTCCAGA
TTTATCAGCAATAAACCAGCCAGCCGGAAGGGCCGAGCGCAGAAGTGGTCCTGCAACTTTATCCGCCTCC
ATCCAGTCTATTAATTGTTGCCGGGAAGCTAGAGTAAGTAGTTCGCCAGTTAATAGTTTGCGCAACGTTG
TTGCCATTGCTACAGGCATCGTGGTGTCACGCTCGTCGTTTGGTATGGCTTCATTCAGCTCCGGTTCCCA
ACGATCAAGGCGAGTTACATGATCCCCCATGTTGTGCAAAAA
Features (pLannotate 1.2.2; 13 found; start..end, strand, type, name):
    445..549     -  promoter       AmpR promoter: bla
    644..679     +  CDS            rop (fragment): Rop protein, which maintains plasmids at low copy number; rop
    781..880     +  misc_feature   bom (fragment): basis of mobility region from pBR322
    886..1043    -  CDS            lacZα (fragment): LacZα fragment of β-galactosidase; lacZ fragment
   1159..1863    +  CDS            mNeonGreen: mNeonGreen is a basic (constitutively fluorescent) green/yellow fluorescent protein published in 2013, derived from Branchiostoma lanceolatum. It is reported to be a very rapidly-maturing monomer with moderate acid sensitivity.
   1864..1880    +  CDS            3xHA (fragment): three tandem HA epitope tags
   1917..1952    +  misc_feature   MCS (fragment): pUC18/19 multiple cloning site
   1989..2005    -  protein_bind   lac operator: The lac repressor binds to the lac operator to inhibit transcription in E. coli. This inhibition can be relieved by adding lactose or isopropyl-β-D-thiogalactopyranoside (IPTG). lac repressor encoded by lacI
   2013..2043    -  promoter       lac promoter: promoter for the E. coli lac operon
   2058..2079    -  protein_bind   CAP binding site: CAP binding activates transcription in the presence of cAMP. E. coli catabolite activator protein
   2092..2184    -  CDS            lacI (fragment): lac repressor; lacI; The lac repressor binds to the lac operator to inhibit transcription in E. coli. This inhibition can be relieved by adding lactose or isopropyl-β-D-thiogalactopyranoside (IPTG).
   2367..2955    -  rep_origin     ori: high-copy-number ColE1/pMB1/pBR322/pUC origin of replication
   3126..444     -  CDS            AmpR (across the origin): β-lactamase; bla; confers resistance to ampicillin, carbenicillin, and related antibiotics
