[The description below was written by a language model from this plasmid's Addgene catalogue record and pLannotate feature annotations shown in this document.]
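Description:
pAP27 is a small, high-copy bacterial cloning plasmid of about 3.5 kb, built on pUC19. It stores a synthetic protein-tagging cassette rather than expressing anything itself. It replicates in E. coli from the pUC/ColE1-type origin and is selected with ampicillin through the bla (AmpR) gene and its promoter. The other backbone annotations are the usual pUC19 remnants: the lac promoter, operator and CAP site, fragments of lacZα, lacI, rop and bom, and part of the multiple cloning site. The insert interrupts the lacZα/MCS region.

The 852 bp insert, introduced by ligation-independent cloning, is described as Linker::3xFlag::mNeonGreen::HA tag::Linker. It is an open reading frame module in which the bright, fast-maturing monomeric green/yellow fluorescent protein mNeonGreen is preceded by a triple FLAG epitope and followed by an HA epitope, with flexible linkers at both ends. The feature table identifies the mNeonGreen coding sequence and a short HA match directly downstream of it. The 3xFlag and linker segments are not annotated, though there is unannotated space upstream of mNeonGreen where they could lie. The cassette runs opposite to the lac promoter, and no eukaryotic promoter, start context, terminator or homology arms are recorded.

This layout fits a template plasmid. The linkers on both sides would allow in-frame fusion at either end of a target protein or internally. The associated publication describes CRISPR/Cas9 knock-in tagging of endogenous proteins in medaka, so the cassette presumably serves as the source of tag donor DNA. The resulting fusions could be followed by fluorescence or detected through the FLAG and HA epitopes.
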