Addgene plasmid #194706: pAP27
Purpose: Linker::3xFlag::mNeonGreen::HAtag::Linker
Depositing lab: Alexandre Paix. Publication: Endogenous protein tagging in medaka using a simplified CRISPR/Cas9 knock-in approach. Seleit A, Aulehla A, Paix A. Elife. 2021 Dec 6;10. pii: 75050. doi: 10.7554/eLife.75050. PubMed 34870593.
Backbone
  Vector backbone: pUC19
  Backbone size w/o insert (bp): 2600
  Total vector size (bp): 3500
  Vector type: Synthetic Biology
Growth in bacteria
  Bacterial resistance: Ampicillin, 100 μg/mL
  Growth temperature: 37°C
  Growth strain: DH5alpha
  Copy number: High Copy
Gene/Insert
  Gene/Insert name: Linker::3xFlag::mNeonGreen::HAtag::Linker
  Species: Synthetic
  Insert size (bp): 852
  Cloning method: Ligation Independent Cloning
  Sequencing primers: 5′ tgctgcaaggcgattaagttgg; 3′ ctttatgcttccggctcgtatg
Terms and licenses: Academic/Nonprofit Terms; Industry Terms: Not Available to Industry
How to cite: pAP27 was a gift from Alexandre Paix (Addgene plasmid # 194706 ; http://n2t.net/addgene:194706 ; RRID:Addgene_194706)
